Addgene plasmid #86775: pEGFP×2-N1
Purpose: (Empty Backbone) A mammalian expression vector with double EGFP at C-terminus.
Depositing lab: Lei Lu. Depositing organization: Nanyang Technological University (NTU). Publication: A ternary complex comprising transportin1, Rab8 and the ciliary targeting signal directs proteins to ciliary membranes. Madugula V, Lu L. J Cell Sci. 2016 Oct 15;129(20):3922-3934. Epub 2016 Sep 15. 10.1242/jcs.194019 PubMed 27633000.
Backbone
  Vector backbone: pEGFP-N1
  Backbone manufacturer: Clontech
  Backbone size (bp): 5438
  Vector type: Mammalian Expression
  Promoter: CMV
  Selectable markers: Neomycin (select with G418)
Growth in bacteria
  Bacterial resistance: Kanamycin, 50 μg/mL
  Growth temperature: 37°C
  Growth strain: DH5alpha
  Copy number: High Copy
Gene/Insert
  Cloning method: Restriction Enzyme
  Sequencing primers: 5′ CMV-F
Terms and licenses: Academic/Nonprofit Terms; Industry Terms: Not Available to Industry
How to cite: pEGFP×2-N1 was a gift from Lei Lu (Addgene plasmid # 86775 ; http://n2t.net/addgene:86775 ; RRID:Addgene_86775)
