[The description below was written by a language model from this plasmid's Addgene catalogue record and pLannotate feature annotations shown in this document.]
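Description:
pEGFP×2-N1 is an empty mammalian expression backbone derived from Clontech's pEGFP-N1, modified so that a protein of interest can be fused at its C-terminus to two tandem copies of EGFP rather than one. The full 5,438 bp sequence is annotated. Transcription is driven by the human cytomegalovirus immediate early enhancer and promoter, followed by a partial multiple cloning site into which an open reading frame is inserted by restriction cloning, in frame and without a stop codon. Immediately downstream lie the two EGFP coding sequences, separated by a short linker region, and the transcript is terminated by the SV40 polyadenylation signal. The small large T antigen fragment annotated just ahead of that signal is most likely part of the SV40-derived 3′ region rather than a functional element.

The rest of the plasmid follows the standard pEGFP-N1 layout. A single NeoR/KanR (Tn5 aminoglycoside phosphotransferase) gene sits behind both a bacterial bla promoter and the SV40 enhancer/early promoter, so it confers kanamycin resistance in E. coli and G418 resistance in transfected mammalian cells. It ends with the HSV thymidine kinase polyadenylation signal. The short ble and bGH poly(A) fragments also annotated are probably incidental matches. A high-copy ColE1/pUC-type origin supports propagation in bacteria, and an f1 origin allows single-stranded DNA production.

Doubling the EGFP tag gives a brighter and larger fluorescent fusion partner, which suits live or fixed-cell imaging of protein localisation. The associated publication concerns the targeting of proteins to ciliary membranes, although the record does not say how this particular backbone was used there.
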