Features (pLannotate 1.2.2; 15 found; start..end, strand, type, name):
     61..364     +  enhancer       CMV enhancer: human cytomegalovirus immediate early enhancer
    365..568     +  promoter       CMV promoter: human cytomegalovirus (CMV) immediate early promoter
    591..645     +  misc_feature   MCS (fragment): multiple cloning site
    646..1362    +  CDS            EGFP: EGFP is a basic (constitutively fluorescent) green fluorescent protein published in 1996, derived from Aequorea victoria. It is reported to be a rapidly-maturing weak dimer with moderate acid sensitivity.
   1384..2103    +  CDS            EGFP: the original enhanced GFP (Yang et al., 1996) mammalian codon-optimized
   2120..2203    +  CDS            large T antigen (fragment): large T antigen from SV40 (simian virus 40)
   2226..2347    +  polyA_signal   SV40 poly(A) signal: SV40 polyadenylation signal
   2381..2809    -  rep_origin     f1 ori (sequence partly withheld): f1 bacteriophage origin of replication; arrow indicates direction of (+) strand synthesis
   2836..2940    +  promoter       AmpR promoter: bla
   2942..3299    +  promoter       SV40 promoter: SV40 enhancer and early promoter
   3334..4128    +  CDS            NeoR/KanR: aminoglycoside phosphotransferase from Tn5; aph(3')-II (or nptII); confers resistance to neomycin, kanamycin, and G418 (Geneticin®)
   4149..4301    +  CDS            ble (fragment): BLE_KLEPN - Experimental evidence at protein level: Swiss-Prot protein existence level 1. Binding protein with a strong affinity to the bleomycin family of antibiotics. Binds to CL990; an antimitotic-antibiotic compound. From Klebsiella pneumoniae.
   4360..4407    +  polyA_signal   HSV TK poly(A) signal: herpes simplex virus thymidine kinase polyadenylation signal (Cole and Stacy, 1985)
   4498..4514    -  polyA_signal   bGH poly(A) signal (fragment): bovine growth hormone polyadenylation signal
   4736..5324    +  rep_origin     ori: high-copy-number ColE1/pMB1/pBR322/pUC origin of replication
>Addgene plasmid #86775 | pEGFP×2-N1 | depositor full sequence | sequence record 169163 | pEGFP×2-N1 sequence 5438 bps
TAGTTATTAATAGTAATCAATTACGGGGTCATTAGTTCATAGCCCATATATGGAGTTCCGCGTTACATAA
CTTACGGTAAATGGCCCGCCTGGCTGACCGCCCAACGACCCCCGCCCATTGACGTCAATAATGACGTATG
TTCCCATAGTAACGCCAATAGGGACTTTCCATTGACGTCAATGGGTGGAGTATTTACGGTAAACTGCCCA
CTTGGCAGTACATCAAGTGTATCATATGCCAAGTACGCCCCCTATTGACGTCAATGACGGTAAATGGCCC
GCCTGGCATTATGCCCAGTACATGACCTTATGGGACTTTCCTACTTGGCAGTACATCTACGTATTAGTCA
TCGCTATTACCATGGTGATGCGGTTTTGGCAGTACATCAATGGGCGTGGATAGCGGTTTGACTCACGGGG
ATTTCCAAGTCTCCACCCCATTGACGTCAATGGGAGTTTGTTTTGGCACCAAAATCAACGGGACTTTCCA
AAATGTCGTAACAACTCCGCCCCATTGACGCAAATGGGCGGTAGGCGTGTACGGTGGGAGGTCTATATAA
GCAGAGCTGGTTTAGTGAACCGTCAGATCCGCTAGCGCTACCGGACTCAGATCTCGAGCTCAAGCTTCGA
ATTCTGCAGTCGACGATGGTGAGCAAGGGCGAGGAGCTGTTCACCGGGGTGGTGCCCATCCTGGTCGAGC
TGGACGGCGACGTAAACGGCCACAAGTTCAGCGTGTCCGGCGAGGGCGAGGGCGATGCCACCTACGGCAA
GCTGACCCTGAAGTTCATCTGCACCACCGGCAAGCTGCCCGTGCCCTGGCCCACCCTCGTGACCACCCTG
ACCTACGGCGTGCAGTGCTTCAGCCGCTACCCCGACCACATGAAGCAGCACGACTTCTTCAAGTCCGCCA
TGCCCGAAGGCTACGTCCAGGAGCGCACCATCTTCTTCAAGGACGACGGCAACTACAAGACCCGCGCCGA
GGTGAAGTTCGAGGGCGACACCCTGGTGAACCGCATCGAGCTGAAGGGCATCGACTTCAAGGAGGACGGC
AACATCCTGGGGCACAAGCTGGAGTACAACTACAACAGCCACAACGTCTATATCATGGCCGACAAGCAGA
AGAACGGCATCAAGGTGAACTTCAAGATCCGCCACAACATCGAGGACGGCAGCGTGCAGCTCGCCGACCA
CTACCAGCAGAACACCCCCATCGGCGACGGCCCCGTGCTGCTGCCCGACAACCACTACCTGAGCACCCAG
TCCGCCCTGAGCAAAGACCCCAACGAGAAGCGCGATCACATGGTCCTGCTGGAGTTCGTGACCGCCGCCG
GGATCACTCTCGGCATGGACGAGCTGTACAAGCAGGATCCACCGGTCGCCACCATGGTGAGCAAGGGCGA
GGAGCTGTTCACCGGGGTGGTGCCCATCCTGGTCGAGCTGGACGGCGACGTAAACGGCCACAAGTTCAGC
GTGTCCGGCGAGGGCGAGGGCGATGCCACCTACGGCAAGCTGACCCTGAAGTTCATCTGCACCACCGGCA
AGCTGCCCGTGCCCTGGCCCACCCTCGTGACCACCCTGACCTACGGCGTGCAGTGCTTCAGCCGCTACCC
CGACCACATGAAGCAGCACGACTTCTTCAAGTCCGCCATGCCCGAAGGCTACGTCCAGGAGCGCACCATC
TTCTTCAAGGACGACGGCAACTACAAGACCCGCGCCGAGGTGAAGTTCGAGGGCGACACCCTGGTGAACC
GCATCGAGCTGAAGGGCATCGACTTCAAGGAGGACGGCAACATCCTGGGGCACAAGCTGGAGTACAACTA
CAACAGCCACAACGTCTATATCATGGCCGACAAGCAGAAGAACGGCATCAAGGTGAACTTCAAGATCCGC
CACAACATCGAGGACGGCAGCGTGCAGCTCGCCGACCACTACCAGCAGAACACCCCCATCGGCGACGGCC
CCGTGCTGCTGCCCGACAACCACTACCTGAGCACCCAGTCCGCCCTGAGCAAAGACCCCAACGAGAAGCG
CGATCACATGGTCCTGCTGGAGTTCGTGACCGCCGCCGGGATCACTCTCGGCATGGACGAGCTGTACAAG
TAAAGCGGCCGCGACTCTAGATCATAATCAGCCATACCACATTTGTAGAGGTTTTACTTGCTTTAAAAAA
CCTCCCACACCTCCCCCTGAACCTGAAACATAAAATGAATGCAATTGTTGTTGTTAACTTGTTTATTGCA
GCTTATAATGGTTACAAATAAAGCAATAGCATCACAAATTTCACAAATAAAGCATTTTTTTCACTGCATT
CTAGTTGTGGTTTGTCCAAACTCATCAATGTATCTTAAGGCGTAAATTGTAAGCGTTAATATTTTGTTAA
AATTCGCGTTAAATTTTTGTTAAATCAGCTCATTTTTTAACCAATAGGCCGAAATCGGCAAAATCCCTTA
TAAATCAAAAGAATAGACCGAGATAGGGT
[37 nt withheld, positions 2480-2516]
AAAGAACGTGGACTCCAACGTCAAAGG
[49 nt withheld, positions 2544-2592]
T
[91 nt withheld, positions 2594-2684]
G
[124 nt withheld, positions 2686-2809]
CAGGTGGCACTTTTCGGGGAAATGTGCGCGGAACCCCTATTTGTTTATTTTTCTAAATACATTCAAATAT
GTATCCGCTCATGAGACAATAACCCTGATAAATGCTTCAATAATATTGAAAAAGGAAGAGTCCTGAGGCG
GAAAGAACCAGCTGTGGAATGTGTGTCAGTTAGGGTGTGGAAAGTCCCCAGGCTCCCCAGCAGGCAGAAG
TATGCAAAGCATGCATCTCAATTAGTCAGCAACCAGGTGTGGAAAGTCCCCAGGCTCCCCAGCAGGCAGA
AGTATGCAAAGCATGCATCTCAATTAGTCAGCAACCATAGTCCCGCCCCTAACTCCGCCCATCCCGCCCC
TAACTCCGCCCAGTTCCGCCCATTCTCCGCCCCATGGCTGACTAATTTTTTTTATTTATGCAGAGGCCGA
GGCCGCCTCGGCCTCTGAGCTATTCCAGAAGTAGTGAGGAGGCTTTTTTGGAGGCCTAGGCTTTTGCAAA
GATCGATCAAGAGACAGGATGAGGATCGTTTCGCATGATTGAACAAGATGGATTGCACGCAGGTTCTCCG
GCCGCTTGGGTGGAGAGGCTATTCGGCTATGACTGGGCACAACAGACAATCGGCTGCTCTGATGCCGCCG
TGTTCCGGCTGTCAGCGCAGGGGCGCCCGGTTCTTTTTGTCAAGACCGACCTGTCCGGTGCCCTGAATGA
ACTGCAAGACGAGGCAGCGCGGCTATCGTGGCTGGCCACGACGGGCGTTCCTTGCGCAGCTGTGCTCGAC
GTTGTCACTGAAGCGGGAAGGGACTGGCTGCTATTGGGCGAAGTGCCGGGGCAGGATCTCCTGTCATCTC
ACCTTGCTCCTGCCGAGAAAGTATCCATCATGGCTGATGCAATGCGGCGGCTGCATACGCTTGATCCGGC
TACCTGCCCATTCGACCACCAAGCGAAACATCGCATCGAGCGAGCACGTACTCGGATGGAAGCCGGTCTT
GTCGATCAGGATGATCTGGACGAAGAGCATCAGGGGCTCGCGCCAGCCGAACTGTTCGCCAGGCTCAAGG
CGAGCATGCCCGACGGCGAGGATCTCGTCGTGACCCATGGCGATGCCTGCTTGCCGAATATCATGGTGGA
AAATGGCCGCTTTTCTGGATTCATCGACTGTGGCCGGCTGGGTGTGGCGGACCGCTATCAGGACATAGCG
TTGGCTACCCGTGATATTGCTGAAGAGCTTGGCGGCGAATGGGCTGACCGCTTCCTCGTGCTTTACGGTA
TCGCCGCTCCCGATTCGCAGCGCATCGCCTTCTATCGCCTTCTTGACGAGTTCTTCTGAGCGGGACTCTG
GGGTTCGAAATGACCGACCAAGCGACGCCCAACCTGCCATCACGAGATTTCGATTCCACCGCCGCCTTCT
ATGAAAGGTTGGGCTTCGGAATCGTTTTCCGGGACGCCGGCTGGATGATCCTCCAGCGCGGGGATCTCAT
GCTGGAGTTCTTCGCCCACCCTAGGGGGAGGCTAACTGAAACACGGAAGGAGACAATACCGGAAGGAACC
CGCGCTATGACGGCAATAAAAAGACAGAATAAAACGCACGGTGTTGGGTCGTTTGTTCATAAACGCGGGG
TTCGGTCCCAGGGCTGGCACTCTGTCGATACCCCACCGAGACCCCATTGGGGCCAATACGCCCGCGTTTC
TTCCTTTTCCCCACCCCACCCCCCAAGTTCGGGTGAAGGCCCAGGGCTCGCAGCCAACGTCGGGGCGGCA
GGCCCTGCCATAGCCTCAGGTTACTCATATATACTTTAGATTGATTTAAAACTTCATTTTTAATTTAAAA
GGATCTAGGTGAAGATCCTTTTTGATAATCTCATGACCAAAATCCCTTAACGTGAGTTTTCGTTCCACTG
AGCGTCAGACCCCGTAGAAAAGATCAAAGGATCTTCTTGAGATCCTTTTTTTCTGCGCGTAATCTGCTGC
TTGCAAACAAAAAAACCACCGCTACCAGCGGTGGTTTGTTTGCCGGATCAAGAGCTACCAACTCTTTTTC
CGAAGGTAACTGGCTTCAGCAGAGCGCAGATACCAAATACTGTCCTTCTAGTGTAGCCGTAGTTAGGCCA
CCACTTCAAGAACTCTGTAGCACCGCCTACATACCTCGCTCTGCTAATCCTGTTACCAGTGGCTGCTGCC
AGTGGCGATAAGTCGTGTCTTACCGGGTTGGACTCAAGACGATAGTTACCGGATAAGGCGCAGCGGTCGG
GCTGAACGGGGGGTTCGTGCACACAGCCCAGCTTGGAGCGAACGACCTACACCGAACTGAGATACCTACA
GCGTGAGCTATGAGAAAGCGCCACGCTTCCCGAAGGGAGAAAGGCGGACAGGTATCCGGTAAGCGGCAGG
GTCGGAACAGGAGAGCGCACGAGGGAGCTTCCAGGGGGAAACGCCTGGTATCTTTATAGTCCTGTCGGGT
TTCGCCACCTCTGACTTGAGCGTCGATTTTTGTGATGCTCGTCAGGGGGGCGGAGCCTATGGAAAAACGC
CAGCAACGCGGCCTTTTTACGGTTCCTGGCCTTTTGCTGGCCTTTTGCTCACATGTTCTTTCCTGCGTTA
TCCCCTGATTCTGTGGATAACCGTATTACCGCCATGCAT
